>Addgene plasmid #126370 | pGWB14-LYX152 | addgene full sequence | sequence record 247548 | Addgene NGS Result
TCGGTCTTGCCTTGCTCGTCGGTGATGTACTTCACCAGCTCCGCGAAGTCGCTCTTCTTGATGGAGCGCA
TGGGGACGTGCTTGGCAATCACGCGCACCCCCCGGCCGTTTTAGCGGCTAAAAAAGTCATGGCTCTGCCC
TCGGGCGGACCACGCCCATCATGACCTTGCCAAGCTCGTCCTGCTTCTCTTCGATCTTCGCCAGCAGGGC
GAGGATCGTGGCATCACCGAACCGCGCCGTGCGCGGGTCGTCGGTGAGCCAGAGTTTCAGCAGGCCGCCC
AGGCGGCCCAGGTCGCCATTGATGCGGGCCAGCTCGCGGACGTGCTCATAGTCCACGACGCCCGTGATTT
TGTAGCCCTGGCCGACGGCCAGCAGGTAGGCCGACAGGCTCATGCCGGCCGCCGCCGCCTTTTCCTCAAT
CGCTCTTCGTTCGTCTGGAAGGCAGTACACCTTGATAGGTGGGCTGCCCTTCCTGGTTGGCTTGGTTTCA
TCAGCCATCCGCTTGCCCTCATCTGTTACGCCGGCGGTAGCCGGCCAGCCTCGCAGAGCAGGATTCCCGT
TGAGCACCGCCAGGTGCGAATAAGGGACAGTGAAGAAGGAACACCCGCTCGCGGGTGGGCCTACTTCACC
TATCCTGCCCGGCTGACGCCGTTGGATACACCAAGGAAAGTCTACACGAACCCTTTGGCAAAATCCTGTA
TATCGTGCGAAAAAGGATGGATATACCGAAAAAATCGCTATAATGACCCCGAAGCAGGGTTATGCAGCGG
AAAAGCGCCACGCTTCCCGAAGGGAGAAAGGCGGACAGGTATCCGGTAAGCGGCAGGGTCGGAACAGGAG
AGCGCACGAGGGAGCTTCCAGGGGGAAACGCCTGGTATCTTTATAGTCCTGTCGGGTTTCGCCACCTCTG
ACTTGAGCGTCGATTTTTGTGATGCTCGTCAGGGGGGCGGAGCCTATGGAAAAACGCCAGCAACGCGGCC
TTTTTACGGTTCCTGGCCTTTTGCTGGCCTTTTGCTCACATGTTCTTTCCTGCGTTATCCCCTGATTCTG
TGGATAACCGTATTACCGCCTTTGAGTGAGCTGATACCGCTCGCCGCAGCCGAACGACCGAGCGCAGCGA
GTCAGTGAGCGAGGAAGCGGAAGAGCGCCAGAAGGCCGCCAGAGAGGCCGAGCGCGGCCGTGAGGCTTGG
ACGCTAGGGCAGGGCATGAAAAAGCCCGTAGCGGGCTGCTACGGGCGTCTGACGCGGTGGAAAGGGGGAG
GGGATGTTGTCTACATGGCTCTGCTGTAGTGAGTGGGTTGCGCTCCGGCAGCGGTCCTGATCAATCGTCA
CCCTTTCTCGGTCCTTCAACGTTCCTGACAACGAGCCTCCTTTTCGCCAATCCATCGACAATCACCGCGA
GTCCCTGCTCGAACGCTGCGTCCGGACCGGCTTCGTCGAAGGCGTCTATCGCGGCCCGCAACAGCGGCGA
GAGCGGAGCCTGTTCAACGGTGCCGCCGCGCTCGCCGGCATCGCTGTCGCCGGCCTGCTCCTCAAGCACG
GCCCCAACAGTGAAGTAGCTGATTGTCATCAGCGCATTGACGGCGTCCCCGGCCGAAAAACCCGCCTCGC
AGAGGAAGCGAAGCTGCGCGTCGGCCGTTTCCATCTGCGGTGCGCCCGGTCGCGTGCCGGCATGGATGCG
CGCGCCATCGCGGTAGGCGAGCAGCGCCTGCCTGAAGCTGCGGGCATTCCCGATCAGAAATGAGCGCCAG
TCGTCGTCGGCTCTCGGCACCGAATGCGTATGATTCTCCGCCAGCATGGCTTCGGCCAGTGCGTCGAGCA
GCGCCCGCTTGTTCCTGAAGTGCCAGTAAAGCGCCGGCTGCTGAACCCCCAACCGTTCCGCCAGTTTGCG
TGTCGTCAGACCGTCTACGCCGACCTCGTTCAACAGGTCCAGGGCGGCACGGATCACTGTATTCGGCTGC
AACTTTGTCATGCTTGACACTTTATCACTGATAAACATAATATGTCCACCAACTTATCAGTGATAAAGAA
TCCGCGCGTTCAATCGGACCAGCGGAGGCTGGTCCGGAGGCCAGACGTGAAACCCAACATACCCCTGATC
GTAATTCTGAGCACTGTCGCGCTCGACGCTGTCGGCATCGGCCTGATTATGCCGGTGCTGCCGGGCCTCC
TGCGCGATCTGGTTCACTCGAACGACGTCACCGCCCACTATGGCATTCTGCTGGCGCTGTATGCGTTGGT
GCAATTTGCCTGCGCACCTGTGCTGGGCGCGCTGTCGGATCGTTTCGGGCGGCGGCCAATCTTGCTCGTC
TCGCTGGCCGGCGCCAGATCTGGGGAACCCTGTGGTTGGCATGCACATACAAATGGACGAACGGATAAAC
CTTTTCACGCCCTTTTAAATATCCGATTATTCTAATAAACGCTCTTTTCTCTTAGGTTTACCCGCCAATA
TATCCTGTCAAACACTGATAGTTTAAACGTTGCGATTAAGAATTCGAGCTCGGTACCCCCCTACTCCAAA
AATGTCAAAGATACAGTCTCAGAAGACCAAAGGGCTATTGAGACTTTTCAACAAAGGGTAATTTCGGGAA
ACCTCCTCGGATTCCATTGCCCAGCTATCTGTCACTTCATCGAAAGGACAGTAGAAAAGGAAGGTGGCTC
CTACAAATGCCATCATTGCGATAAAGGAAAGGCTATCATTCAAGATGCCTCTGCCGACAGTGGTCCCAAA
GATGGACCCCCACCCACGAGGAGCATCGTGGAAAAAGAAGACGTTCCAACCACGTCTTCAAAGCAAGTGG
ATTGATGTGACATCTCCACTGACGTAAGGGATGACGCACAATCCCACTATCCTTCGCAAGACCCTTCCTC
TATATAAGGAAGTTCATTTCATTTGGAGAGGACAGCCCAAGCTTCGACTCTAGAGGATCCCCTTAAATCG
ATATGGAACGAGCTATACAAGGAAACGACGCTAGGGAACAAGCTAACAGTGAACGTTGGGATGGAGGATC
AGGAGGTACCACTTCTCCCTTCAAACTTCCTGACGAAAGTCCGAGTTGGACTGAGTGGCGGCTACATAAC
GATGAGACGAATTCGAATCAAGATAATCCCCTTGGTTTCAAGGAAAGCTGGGGTTTCGGGAAAGTTGTAT
TTAAGAGATATCTCAGATACGACAGGACGGAAGCTTCACTGCACAGAGTCCTTGGATCTTGGACGGGAGA
TTCGGTTAACTATGCAGCATCTCGATTTTTCGGTTTCGACCAGATCGGATGTACCTATAGTATTCGGTTT
CGAGGAGTTAGTATCACCGTTTCTGGAGGGTCTCGAACTCTTCAGCATCTCTGTGAGATGGCAATTCGGT
CTAAGCAAGAACTGCTACAGCTTGCCCCAATCGAAGTGGAAAGTAATGTATCAAGAGGATGCCCTGAAGG
TACTCAAACCTTCGAAAAAGAAAGCGAGTAAGTCGAGGGCGAGCTCGAATTCGGTACGCTGAAATCACCA
GTCTCTCTCTACAAATCTATCTCTCTCTATTTTCTCCATAAATAATGTGTGAGTAGTTTCCCGATAAGGG
AAATTAGGGTTCTTATAGGGTTTCGCTCATGTGTTGAGCATATAAGAAACCCTTAGTATGTATTTGTATT
TGTAAAATACTTCTATCAATAAAATTTCTAATTCCTAAAACCAAAATCCAGTACTAAAATCCAGATCTCC
CTGCAGGTCCCCAGATTAGCCTTTTCAATTTCAGAAAGAATGCTAACCCACAGATGGTTAGAGAGGCTTA
CGCAGCAGGTCTCATCAAGACGATCTACCCGAGCAATAATCTCCAGGAAATCAAATACCTTCCCAAGAAG
GTTAAAGATGCAGTCAAAAGATTCAGGACTAACTGCATCAAGAACACAGAGAAAGATATATTTCTCAAGA
TCAGAAGTACTATTCCAGTATGGACGATTCAAGGCTTGCTTCACAAACCAAGGCAAGTAATAGAGATTGG
AGTCTCTAAAAAGGTAGTTCCCACTGAATCAAAGGCCATGGAGTCAAAGATTCAAATAGAGGACCTAACA
GAACTCGCCGTAAAGACTGGCGAACAGTTCATACAGAGTCTCTTACGACTCAATGACAAGAAGAAAATCT
TCGTCAACATGGTGGAGCACGACACACTTGTCTACTCCAAAAATATCAAAGATACAGTCTCAGAAGACCA
AAGGGCAATTGAGACTTTTCAACAAAGGGTAATATCCGGAAACCTCCTCGGATTCCATTGCCCAGCTATC
TGTCACTTTATTGTGAAGATAGTGGAAAAGGAAGGTGGCTCCTACAAATGCCATCATTGCGATAAAGGAA
AGGCCATCGTTGAAGATGCCTCTGCCGACAGTGGTCCCAAAGATGGACCCCCACCCACGAGGAGCATCGT
GGAAAAAGAAGACGTTCCAACCACGTCTTCAAAGCAAGTGGATTGATGTGATATCTCCACTGACGTAAGG
GATGACGCACAATCCCACTATCCTTCGCAAGACCCTTCCTCTATATAAGGAAGTTCATTTCATTTGGAGA
GAACACGGGGGACTCTAGAGTTATCAACAAGTTTGTACAAAAAAGCAGGCTCCACCACTAGTATATGTCG
ACTTCAGCAGAAGGTAACGGAGCTATAATTGATCCTCATCAAAGGCAGCAACAGCAAAATCCTTCGGGGG
GCGGCGGTACAAACGGCGCTTTAATAGTGAAAAAGCCGCCAGTAAAAGACCGTCATAGCAAAGTTGACGG
TAGAGGAAGGCGTATAAGGATGCCGATTGTATGTGCAGCTAGGGTTTTTCAGCTCACCCGTGAACTAGGT
CACAAGTCTGATGGCCAAACTATTGAATGGTTGCTTCGTCAAGCCGAGCCGTCAATTATAGCTGCAACTG
GTACTGGTACAATACCAACTAGTTTCTCTACTGTATCCGTTTCAGTACGAAGCTCATCGTCATCGATATT
AACTTCATGCATTTCGGCTCCGCTTGATCATAAGCAGCCGCCATCATCACAGCCGTTGATTTCTCCTGCT
CCGTTTATACTCGGGAAACGCCTCCGGCCTGATGATGAGACCATTGAAAACGGGCATAAGGAGGATGTGG
GACGTGCAGCTACGGTTGTGGGTCCCACGTCCGGATTCTGTGCTGTTCCAGCTCGGCCAGATTTTGGCCA
AGTTTGGAGCTTTGCTGCGGCGCCACCAGAAATGATGGTGCCAACATCAGCAGCGTTAAGTTTGCAGAGT
TCAAGATTCTTTCAGCAGCAAATGGGAGAGGCTTCAGCAGCTAGAGTGGGGAATTATTTACCCATGACTC
AAGGACACCTCAATTTGCTGGCTTCTTTATCAGGTCCGCCACAACCTTCTTCTGGTAGAAGAGACGACGA
CGGACGCCCCGGGGACCCAGCTTTCTTGTACAAAGTGGTTGATAACAGCGGGTTAATTAACATCTTTTAC
CCATACGATGTTCCTGACTATGCGGGCTATCCCTATGACGTCCCGGACTATGCAGGATCCTATCCATATG
ACGTTCCAGATTACGCTGCTCAGTGCAGCGCTTAGAGCTCGAATTTCCCCGATCGTTCAAACATTTGGCA
ATAAAGTTTCTTAAGATTGAATCCTGTTGCCGGTCTTGCGATGATTATCATATAATTTCTGTTGAATTAC
GTTAAGCATGTAATAATTAACATGTAATGCATGACGTTATTTATGAGATGGGTTTTTATGATTAGAGTCC
CGCAATTATACATTTAATACGCGATAGAAAACAAAATATAGCGCGCAAACTAGGATAAATTATCGCGCGC
GGTGTCATCTATGTTACTAGATCGGGAATTAGCTTCATCAACGCAAGACATGCGCACGACCGTCTGACAG
GAGAGGAATTTCCGACGAGCACAGAAAGGACTTGCTCTTGGACGTAGGCCTATTTCTCAGGCACATGTAT
CAAGTGTTCGGACGTGGGTTTTCGATGGTGTATCAGCCGCCGCCAACTGGGAGATGAGGAGGCTTTCTTG
GGGGGCAGTCAGCAGTTCATTTCACAAGACAGAGGAACTTGTAAGGAGATGCACTGATTTATCTTGGCGC
AAACCAGCAGGACGAATTAGTGGGAATAGCCCGCGAATATCTAAGTTATGCCTGTCGGCATGAGCAGAAA
CTTCCAATTCGAAACAGTTTGGAGAGGTTGTTTTTGGGCATACCTTTTGTTAGTCAGCCTCTCGATTGCT
CATCGTCATTACACAGTACCGAAGTTTGATCGATCTAGTAACATAGATGACACCGCGCGCGATAATTTAT
CCTAGTTTGCGCGCTATATTTTGTTTTCTATCGCGTATTAAATGTATAATTGCGGGACTCTAATCATAAA
AACCCATCTCATAAATAACGTCATGCATTACATGTTAATTATTACATGCTTAACGTAATTCAACAGAAAT
TATATGATAATCATCGCAAGACCGGCAACAGGATTCAATCTTAAGAAACTTTATTGCCAAATGTTTGAAC
GATCTGCTTCGACGCACTCCTTCTTTACTCCACCATCTCGTCCTTATTGAAAACGTGGGTAGCACCAAAA
CGAATCAAGTCGCTGGAACTGAAGTTACCAATCACGCTGGATGATTTGCCAGTTGGATTAATCTTGCCTT
TCCCCGCATGAATAATATTGATGAATGCATGCGTGAGGGGTATTTCGATTTTGGCAATAGCTGCAATTGC
CGCGACATCCTCCAACGAGCATAATTCTTCAGAAAAATAGCGATGTTCCATGTTGTCAGGGCATGCATGA
TGCACGTTATGAGGTGACGGTGCTAGGCAGTATTCCCTCAAAGTTTCATAGTCAGTATCATATTCATCAT
TGCATTCCTGCAAGAGAGAATTGAGACGCAATCCACACGCTGCGGCAACCTTCCGGCGTTCGTGGTCTAT
TTGCTCTTGGACGTTGCAAACGTAAGTGTTGGATCCCGGTCGGCATCTACTCTATTCCTTTGCCCTCGGA
CGAGTGCTGGGGCGTCGGTTTCCACTATCGGCGAGTACTTCTACACAGCCATCGGTCCAGACGGCCGCGC
TTCTGCGGGCGATTTGTGTACGCCCGACAGTCCCGGCTCCGGATCGGACGATTGCGTCGCATCGACCCTG
CGCCCAAGCTGCATCATCGAAATTGCCGTCAACCAAGCTCTGATAGAGTTGGTCAAGACCAATGCGGAGC
ATATACGCCCGGAGCCGCGGCGATCCTGCAAGCTCCGGATGCCTCCGCTCGAAGTAGCGCGTCTGCTGCT
CCATACAAGCCAACCACGGCCTCCAGAAGAAGATGTTGGCGACCTCGTATTGGGAATCCCCGAACATCGC
CTCGCTCCAGTCAATGACCGCTGTTATGCGGCCATTGTCCGTCAGGACATTGTTGGAGCCGAAATCCGCG
TGCACGAGGTGCCGGACTTCGGGGCAGTCCTCGGCCCAAAGCATCAGCTCATCGAGAGCCTGCGCGACGG
ACGCACTGACGGTGTCGTCCATCACAGTTTGCCAGTGATACACATGGGGATCAGCAATCGCGCATATGAA
ATCACGCCATGTAGTGTATTGACCGATTCCTTGCGGTCCGAATGGGCCGAACCCGCTCGTCTGGCTAAGA
TCGGCCGCAGCGATCGCATCCATGGCCTCCGCGACCGGCTGCAGAACAGCGGGCAGTTCGGTTTCAGGCA
GGTCTTGCAACGTGACACCCTGTGCACGGCGGGAGATGCAATAGGTCAGGCTCTCGCTGAATTCCCCAAT
GTCAAGCACTTCCGGAATCGGGAGCGCGGCCGATGCAAAGTGCCGATAAACATAACGATCTTTGTAGAAA
CCATCGGCGCAGCTATTTACCCGCAGGACATATCCACGCCCTCCTACATCGAAGCTGAAAGCACGAGATT
CTTCGCCCTCCGAGAGCTGCATCAGGTCGGAGACGCTGTCGAACTTTTCGATCAGAAACTTCTCGACAGA
CGTCGCGGTGAGTTCAGGCTTTTTCATATCGGGGTCGTCCTCTCCAAATGAAATGAACTTCCTTATATAG
AGGAAGGGTCTTGCGAAGGATAGTGGGATTGTGCGTCATCCCTTACGTCAGTGGAGATATCACATCAATC
CACTTGCTTTGAAGACGTGGTTGGAACGTCTTCTTTTTCCACGATGCTCCTCGTGGGTGGGGGTCCATCT
TTGGGACCACTGTCGGCAGAGGCATCTTGAACGATAGCCTTTCCTTTATCGCAATGATGGCATTTGTAGG
TGCCACCTTCCTTTTCTACTGTCCTTTTGATGAAGTGACAGATAGCTGGGCAATGGAATCCGAGGAGGTT
TCCCGATATTACCCTTTGTTGAAAAGTCTCAATAGCCCTTTGGTCTTCTGAGACTGTATCTTTGATATTC
TTGGAGTAGACGAGAGTGTCGTGCTCCACCATGTTGACGGATCTCTAGGACGCGTCGACGCGTCGACGCG
TCGACGCGTCGACGCGTCCTAGAAGCTAATTCACTGGCCGTCGTTTTACAACGTCGTGACTGGGAAAACC
CTGGCGTTACCCAACTTAATCGCCTTGCAGCACATCCCCCTTTCGCCAGCTGGCGTAATAGCGAAGAGGC
CCGCACCGATCGCCCTTCCCAACAGTTGCGCAGCCTGAATG
[44 nt withheld, positions 8652-8695]
C
[141 nt withheld, positions 8697-8837]
CCTTTGACGTTGGAGTCCACGTTCTTT
[37 nt withheld, positions 8865-8901]
ACCCTATCTCGGGCTATTCTTTTGATTTATAAGGGATTTTGCCGATTTCGGAACCACCATCAAACAGGAT
TTTCGCCTGCTGGGGCAAACCAGCGTGGACCGCTTGCTGCAACTCTCTCAGGGCCAGGCGGTGAAGGGCA
ATCAGCTGTTGCCCGTCTCACTGGTGAAAAGAAAAACCACCCCAGTACATTAAAAACGTCCGCAATGTGT
TATTAAGTTGTCTAAGCGTCAATTTGTTTACACCACAATATATCCTGCCACCAGCCAGCCAACAGCTCCC
CGACCGGCAGCTCGGCACAAAATCACCACTCGATACAGGCAGCCCATCAGTCCGGGACGGCGTCAGCGGG
AGAGCCGTTGTAAGGCGGCAGACTTTGCTCATGTTACCGATGCTATTCGGAAGAACGGCAACTAAGCTGC
CGGGTTTGAAACACGGATGATCTCGCGGAGGGTAGCATGTTGATTGTAACGATGACAGAGCGTTGCTGCC
TGTGATCAAATATCATCTCCCTCGCAGAGATCCGAATTATCAGCCTTCTTATTCATTTCTCGCTTAACCG
TGACAGGCTGTCGATCTTGAGAACTATGCCGACATAATAGGAAATCGCTGGATAAAGCCGCTGAGGAAGC
TGAGTGGCGCTATTTCTTTAGAAGTGAACGTTGACGATATCAACTCCCCTATCCATTGCTCACCGAATGG
TACAGGTCGGGGACCCGAAGTTCCGACTGTCGGCCTGATGCATCCCCGGCTGATCGACCCCAGATCTGGG
GCTGAGAAAGCCCAGTAAGGAAACAACTGTAGGTTCGAGTCGCGAGATCCCCCGGAACCAAAGGAAGTAG
GTTAAACCCGCTCCGATCAGGCCGAGCCACGCCAGGCCGAGAACATTGGTTCCTGTAGGCATCGGGATTG
GCGGATCAAACACTAAAGCTACTGGAACGAGCAGAAGTCCTCCGGCCGCCAGTTGCCAGGCGGTAAAGGT
GAGCAGAGGCACGGGAGGTTGCCACTTGCGGGTCAGCACGGTTCCGAACGCCATGGAAACCGCCCCCGCC
AGGCCCGCTGCGACGCCGACAGGATCTAGCGCTGCGTTTGGTGTCAACACCAACAGCGCCACGCCCGCAG
TTCCGCAAATAGCCCCCAGGACCGCCATCAATCGTATCGGGCTACCTAGCAGAGCGGCAGAGATGAACAC
GACCATCAGCGGCTGCACAGCGCCTACCGTCGCCGCGACCCCGCCCGGCAGGCGGTAGACCGAAATAAAC
AACAAGCTCCAGAATAGCGAAATATTAAGTGCGCCGAGGATGAAGATGCGCATCCACCAGATTCCCGTTG
GAATCTGTCGGACGATCATCACGAGCAATAAACCCGCCGGCAACGCCCGCAGCAGCATACCGGCGACCCC
TCGGCCTCGCTGTTCGGGCTCCACGAAAACGCCGGACAGATGCGCCTTGTGAGCGTCCTTGGGGCCGTCC
TCCTGTTTGAAGACCGACAGCCCAATGATCTCGCCGTCGATGTAGGCGCCGAATGCCACGGCATCTCGCA
ACCGTTCAGCGAACGCCTCCATGGGCTTTTTCTCCTCGTGCTCGTAAACGGACCCGAACATCTCTGGAGC
TTTCTTCAGGGCCGACAATCGGATCTCGCGGAAATCCTGCACGTCGGCCGCTCCAAGCCGTCGAATCTGA
GCCTTAATCACAATTGTCAATTTTAATCCTCTGTTTATCGGCAGTTCGTAGAGCGCGCCGTGCGTCCCGA
GCGATACTGAGCGAAGCAAGTGCGTCGAGCAGTGCCCGCTTGTTCCTGAAATGCCAGTAAAGCGCTGGCT
GCTGAACCCCCAGCCGGAACTGACCCCACAAGGCCCTAGCGTTTGCAATGCACCAGGTCATCATTGACCC
AGGCGTGTTCCACCAGGCCGCTGCCTCGCAACTCTTCGCAGGCTTCGCCGACCTGCTCGCGCCACTTCTT
CACGCGGGTGGAATCCGATCCGCACATGAGGCGGAAGGTTTCCAGCTTGAGCGGGTACGGCTCCCGGTGC
GAGCTGAAATAGTCGAACATCCGTCGGGCCGTCGGCGACAGCTTGCGGTACTTCTCCCATATGAATTTCG
TGTAGTGGTCGCCAGCAAACAGCACGACGATTTCCTCGTCGATCAGGACCTGGCAACGGGACGTTTTCTT
GCCACGGTCCAGGACGCGGAAGCGGTGCAGCAGCGACACCGATTCCAGGTGCCCAACGCGGTCGGACGTG
AAGCCCATCGCCGTCGCCTGTAGGCGCGACAGGCATTCCTCGGCCTTCGTGTAATACCGGCCATTGATCG
ACCAGCCCAGGTCCTGGCAAAGCTCGTAGAACGTGAAGGTGATCGGCTCGCCGATAGGGGTGCGCTTCGC
GTACTCCAACACCTGCTGCCACACCAGTTCGTCATCGTCGGCCCGCAGCTCGACGCCGGTGTAGGTGATC
TTCACGTCCTTGTTGACGTGGAAAATGACCTTGTTTTGCAGCGCCTCGCGCGGGATTTTCTTGTTGCGCG
TGGTGAACAGGGCAGAGCGGGCCGTGTCGTTTGGCATCGCTCGCATCGTGTCCGGCCACGGCGCAATATC
GAACAAGGAAAGCTGCATTTCCTTGATCTGCTGCTTCGTGTGTTTCAGCAACGCGGCCTGCTTGGCCTCG
CTGACCTGTTTTGCCAGGTCCTCGCCGGCGGTTTTTCGCTTCTTGGTCGTCATAGTTCCTCGCGTGTCGA
TGGTCATCGACTTCGCCAAACCTGCCGCCTCCTGTTCGAGACGACGCGAACGCTCCACGGCGGCCGATGG
CGCGGGCAGGGCAGGGGGAGCCAGTTGCACGCTGTCGCGCTCGATCTTGGCCGTAGCTTGCTGGACCATC
GAGCCGACGGACTGGAAGGTTTCGCGGGGCGCACGCATGACGGTGCGGCTTGCGATGGTTTCGGCATCCT
CGGCGGAAAACCCCGCGTCGATCAGTTCTTGCCTGTATGCCTTCCGGTCAAACGTCCGATTCATTCACCC
TCCTTGCGGGATTGCCCCGACTCACGCCGGGGCAATGTGCCCTTATTCCTGATTTGACCCGCCTGGTGCC
TTGGTGTCCAGATAATCCACCTTATCGGCAATGAAGTCGGTCCCGTAGACCGTCTGGCCGTCCTTCTCGT
ACTTGGTATTCCGAATCTTGCCCTGCACGAATACCAGCGACCCCTTGCCCAAATACTTGCCGTGGGCCTC
GGCCTGAGAGCCAAAACACTTGATGCGGAAGAAGTCGGTGCGCTCCTGCTTGTCGCCGGCATCGTTGCGC
CACATCTAGGTACTAAAACAATTCATCCAGTAAAATATAATATTTTATTTTCTCCCAATCAGGCTTGATC
CCCAGTAAGTCAAAAAATAGCTCGACATACTGTTCTTCCCCGATATCCTCCCTGATCGACCGGACGCAGA
AGGCAATGTCATACCACTTGTCCGCCCTGCCGCTTCTCCCAAGATCAATAAAGCCACTTACTTTGCCATC
TTTCACAAAGATGTTGCTGTCTCCCAGGTCGCCGTGGGAAAAGACAAGTTCCTCTTCGGGCTTTTCCGTC
TTTAAAAAATCATACAGCTCGCGCGGATCTTTAAATGGAGTGTCTTCTTCCCAGTTTTCGCAATCCACAT
CGGCCAGATCGTTATTCAGTAAGTAATCCAATTCGGCTAAGCGGCTGTCTAAGCTATTCGTATAGGGACA
ATCCGATATGTCGATGGAGTGAAAGAGCCTGATGCACTCCGCATACAGCTCGATAATCTTTTCAGGGCTT
TGTTCATCTTCATACTCTTCCGAGCAAAGGACGCCATCGGCCTCACTCATGAGCAGATTGCTCCAGCCAT
CATGCCGTTCAAAGTGCAGGACCTTTGGAACAGGCAGCTTTCCTTCCAGCCATAGCATCATGTCCTTTTC
CCGTTCCACATCATAGGTGGTCCCTTTATACCGGCTGTCCGTCATTTTTAAATATAGGTTTTCATTTTCT
CCCACCAGCTTATATACCTTAGCAGGAGACATTCCTTCCGTATCTTTTACGCAGCGGTATTTTTCGATCA
GTTTTTTCAATTCCGGTGATATTCTCATTTTAGCCATTTATTATTTCCTTCCTCTTTTCTACAGTATTTA
AAGATACCCCAAGAAGCTAATTATAACAAGACGAACTCCAATTCACTGTTCCTTGCATTCTAAAACCTTA
AATACCAGAAAACAGCTTTTTCAAAGTTGTTTTCAAAGTTGGCGTATAACATAGTATCGACGGAGCCGAT
TTTGAAACCACAATTATGGGTGATGCTGCCAACTTACTGATTTAGTGTATGATGGTGTTTTTGAGGTGCT
CCAGTGGCTTCTGTTTCTATCAGCTGTCCCTCCTGTTCAGCTACTGACGGGGTGGTGCGTAACGGCAAAA
GCACCGCCGGACATCAGCGCTATCTCTGCTCTCACTGCCGTAAAACATGGCAACTGCAGTTCACTTACAC
CGCTTCTCAACCCGGTACGCACCAGAAAATCATTGATATGGCCATGAATGGCGTTGGATGCCGGGCAACA
GCCCGCATTATGGGCGTTGGCCTCAACACGATTTTACGTCACTTAAAAAACTCAGGCCGCAGTCGGTAAC
CTCGCGCATACAGCCGGGCAGTGACGTCATCGTCTGCGCGGAAATGGACGAACAGTGGGGCTATGTCGGG
GCTAAATCGCGCCAGCGCTGGCTGTTTTACGCGTATGACAGTCTCCGGAAGACGGTTGTTGCGCACGTAT
TCGGTGAACGCACTATGGCGACGCTGGGGCGTCTTATGAGCCTGCTGTCACCCTTTGACGTGGTGATATG
GATGACGGATGGCTGGCCGCTGTATGAATCCCGCCTGAAGGGAAAGCTGCACGTAATCAGCAAGCGATAT
ACGCAGCGAATTGAGCGGCATAACCTGAATCTGAGGCAGCACCTGGCACGGCTGGGACGGAAGTCGCTGT
CGTTCTCAAAATCGGTGGAGCTGCATGACAAAGTCATCGGGCATTATCTGAACATAAAACACTATCAATA
AGTTGGAGTCATTACCCAATTATGATAGAATTTACAAGCTATAAGGTTATTGTCCTGGGTTTCAAGCATT
AGTCCATGCAAGTTTTTATGCTTTGCCCATTCTATAGATATATTGATAAGCGCGCTGCCTATGCCTTGCC
CCCTGAAATCCTTACATACGGCGATATCTTCTATATAAAAGATATATTATCTTATCAGTATTGTCAATAT
ATTCAAGGCAATCTGCCTCCTCATCCTCTTCATCCTCTTCGTCTTGGTAGCTTTTTAAATATGGCGCTTC
ATAGAGTAATTCTGTAAAGGTCCAATTCTCGTTTTCATACCTCGGTATAATCTTACCTATCACCTCAAAT
GGTTCGCTGGGTTTATCGCACCCCCGAACACGAGCACGGCACCCGCGACCACTATGCCAAGAATGCCCAA
GGTAAAAATTGCCGGCCCCGCCATGAAGTCCGTGAATGCCCCGACGGCCGAAGTGAAGGGCAGGCCGCCA
CCCAGGCCGCCGCCCTCACTGCCCGGCACCTGGTCGCTGAATGTCGATGCCAGCACCTGCGGCACGTCAA
TGCTTCCGGGCGTCGCGCTCGGGCTGATCGCCCATCCCGTTACTGCCCCGATCCCGGCAATGGCAAGGAC
TGCCAGCGCTGCCATTTTTGGGGTGAGGCCGTTCGCGGCCGAGGGGCGCAGCCCCTGGGGGGATGGGAGG
CCCGCGTTAGCGGGCCGGGAGGGTTCGAGAAGGGGGGGCACCCCCCTTCGGCGTGCGCGGTCACGCGCAC
AGGGCGCAGCCCTGGTTAAAAACAAGGTTTATAAATATTGGTTTAAAAGCAGGTTAAAAGACAGGTTAGC
GGTGGCCGAAAAACGGGCGGAAACCCTTGCAAATGCTGGATTTTCTGCCTGTGGACAGCCCCTCAAATGT
CAATAGGTGCGCCCCTCATCTGTCAGCACTCTGCCCCTCAAGTGTCAAGGATCGCGCCCCTCATCTGTCA
GTAGTCGCGCCCCTCAAGTGTCAATACCGCAGGGCACTTATCCCCAGGCTTGTCCACATCATCTGTGGGA
AACTCGCGTAAAATCAGGCGTTTTCGCCGATTTGCGAGGCTGGCCAGCTCCACGTCGCCGGCCGAAATCG
AGCCTGCCCCTCATCTGTCAACGCCGCGCCGGGTGAGTCGGCCCCTCAAGTGTCAACGTCCGCCCCTCAT
CTGTCAGTGAGGGCCAAGTTTTCCGCGAGGTATCCACAACGCCGGCGGCCGCGGTGTCTCGCACACGGCT
TCGACGGCGTTTCTGGCGCGTTTGCAGGGCCATAGACGGCCGCCAGCCCAGCGGCGAGGGCAACCAGCCC
GGTGAGCGTCGGAAAGGCGC
Features (pLannotate 1.2.2; 35 found; start..end, strand, type, name):
      3..89      -  CDS            traI (fragment): TRAI6_ECOLX - Experimental evidence at protein level: Swiss-Prot protein existence level 1. The initiation process of transfer DNA synthesis requires the interaction of at least three plasmid-specific components (TraH, I, and J) at the transfer origin resulting in the assembly of a specialised nucleoprotein complex - the relaxosome. Site- and strand-specific cleavage at the transfer origin is dependent on TraI and TraJ. From Escherichia coli.
    127..498     -  CDS            traJ: oriT-recognizing protein; traJ
    531..640     -  oriT           oriT: incP origin of transfer
    772..962     +  rep_origin     ori (fragment): high-copy-number ColE1/pMB1/pBR322/pUC origin of replication
   1321..1971    -  CDS            TetR: tetracycline resistance regulatory protein; tetR
   2077..2326    +  CDS            TcR (fragment): tetracycline efflux protein; tetA; confers resistance to tetracycline
   2436..2460    -  misc_feature   RB T-DNA repeat: right border repeat from nopaline C58 T-DNA
   2490..2508    +  misc_feature   MCS (fragment): pUC18/19 multiple cloning site
   2559..2904    +  promoter       CaMV 35S promoter: strong constitutive promoter from cauliflower mosaic virus
   2856..2902    +  promoter       minimal CaMV 35S promoter: minimal 35S promoter from cauliflower mosaic virus
   2914..2932    -  misc_feature   MCS (fragment): pUC18/19 multiple cloning site
   2943..3458    +  CDS            P19_TBSVC: Experimental evidence at protein level: Swiss-Prot protein existence level 1. Acts as a suppressor of RNA-mediated gene silencing, also known as post-transcriptional gene silencing (PTGS), a mechanism of plant viral defense that limits the accumulation of viral RNAs. Binds to short interfering RNAs (siRNAs) with high affinity. Acts as a molecular caliper to specifically select siRNAs based on the length of the duplex region of the RNA (By similarity). From Tomato bushy stunt virus (strain Cherry) (TBSV).
   3531..3707    +  polyA_signal   CaMV poly(A) signal: cauliflower mosaic virus polyadenylation signal
   4210..4551    +  promoter       CaMV 35S promoter: strong constitutive promoter from cauliflower mosaic virus
   4577..4601    +  protein_bind   attB1: mutant version of attB; recombination site for the Gateway® BP reaction BP Clonase™
   4726..5397    +  CDS            TCP7 (fragment): TCP7_ARATH - Experimental evidence at protein level: Swiss-Prot protein existence level 1. From Arabidopsis thaliana (Mouse-ear cress).
   5405..5429    -  protein_bind   attB2: mutant version of attB; recombination site for the Gateway® BP reaction BP Clonase™
   5458..5547    +  CDS            3xHA: three tandem HA epitope tags
   5581..5833    +  terminator     NOS terminator: nopaline synthase terminator and poly(A) signal
   6262..6514    -  terminator     NOS terminator: nopaline synthase terminator and poly(A) signal
   6538..6966    -  CDS            nos (fragment): DHNO_AGRT7 - Protein inferred from homology: Swiss-Prot protein existence level 3. From Agrobacterium tumefaciens (strain T37).
   6982..8007    -  CDS            HygR: aminoglycoside phosphotransferase from E. coli; aph(4)-Ia; confers resistance to hygromycin
   8017..8361    -  promoter       CaMV 35S promoter: strong constitutive promoter from cauliflower mosaic virus
   8018..8064    -  promoter       minimal CaMV 35S promoter: minimal 35S promoter from cauliflower mosaic virus
   8499..8654    +  CDS            lacZα (fragment) (sequence partly withheld): LacZα fragment of β-galactosidase; lacZ fragment
   8652..8952    +  rep_origin     M13 ori (fragment) (sequence partly withheld): M13 bacteriophage origin of replication; arrow indicates direction of (+) strand synthesis
   8953..9083    +  CDS            lacI (fragment): lac repressor; lacI; The lac repressor binds to the lac operator to inhibit transcription in E. coli. This inhibition can be relieved by adding lactose or isopropyl-β-D-thiogalactopyranoside (IPTG).
   9137..9161    -  misc_feature   LB T-DNA repeat: left border repeat from nopaline C58 T-DNA
  10670..10733   -  CDS            TetR (fragment): tetracycline resistance regulatory protein; tetR
  10757..11905   -  CDS            trfA: trans-acting replication protein that binds to and activates oriV
  12204..12998   -  CDS            KanR: aminoglycoside phosphotransferase; aphA-3; confers resistance to kanamycin
  13190..13957   +  mobile_element IS1: prokaryotic transposable element IS1
  13966..14115   -  CDS            satA (fragment): STA_BACSU - Also known as yyaR. Experimental evidence at protein level: Swiss-Prot protein existence level 1. Involved in resistance to streptothricin, a broad-spectrum antibiotic produced by streptomycetes. Detoxifies streptothricin via acetylation of the beta amino group of the first beta-lysyl moiety of streptothricin. From Bacillus subtilis (strain 168).
  14311..14586   -  CDS            klaC (fragment): KLAC_ECOLX - Also known as telB. Protein predicted: Swiss-Prot protein existence level 4. Belongs to the kla operon, which is associated with cryptic tellurite resistance, and IncW plasmid fertility inhibition. From Escherichia coli.
  14650..15281   -  rep_origin     oriV: incP origin of replication
