[The description below was written by a language model from this plasmid's Addgene catalogue record and pLannotate feature annotations shown in this document.]
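Description:
pGWB14-LYX152 is a plant binary expression vector built on the pGWB14 backbone, intended for Agrobacterium-mediated transient or stable expression of a Nicotiana benthamiana transcription factor. The backbone is a broad-host-range, low-copy IncP-type replicon. It carries oriV with the trans-acting replication gene trfA, which allows maintenance in both E. coli and Agrobacterium, and oriT with traJ, which allows conjugal mobilisation. Bacterial selection is by kanamycin (aphA-3 type KanR). The annotation also picks up backbone remnants such as an IS1 element and fragments of tetracycline-resistance genes, a ColE1-type origin, lacZα and an M13 origin, none of which appears to be part of the functional payload.

Three expression units lie between the nopaline-type right and left T-DNA border repeats. The main cassette places the insert, gene model Niben101Scf05188g03027.1, under the constitutive CaMV 35S promoter. The insert is flanked by attB1 and attB2 sites, although the record lists Gibson assembly as the cloning method. It is followed by a 3xHA epitope tag and the NOS terminator, so the protein is made with a C-terminal HA tag for immunodetection or immunoprecipitation. The automated annotation matches the coding region to Arabidopsis TCP7, suggesting the insert is a TCP-family transcription factor, though the catalogue entry does not name the family. A second 35S-driven unit with a CaMV poly(A) signal encodes the tomato bushy stunt virus P19 suppressor of RNA silencing. This unit is not mentioned in the catalogue fields, but such a suppressor would normally boost transgene expression in agroinfiltrated leaves. The third unit, in the opposite orientation, is a 35S-driven hygromycin phosphotransferase gene with a NOS terminator for selecting stably transformed plants.
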