Addgene plasmid #126370: pGWB14-LYX152
Purpose: With a Nicotiana benthamiana transcription factor in PGWB14 backbone, for Agrobacterium mediated transient or stable expression corresponding transcription factor fused with a C-terminal HA tag.
Depositing lab: Silin Zhong. Depositing organization: Chinese University of Hong Kong.
Backbone
  Vector backbone: pGWB14
  Vector type: Plant Expression
  Selectable markers: Hygromycin
Growth in bacteria
  Bacterial resistance: Kanamycin, 50 μg/mL
  Growth temperature: 37°C
  Growth strain: DH5alpha
  Copy number: Low Copy
Gene/Insert
  Gene/Insert name: Niben101Scf05188g03027.1
  Species: Nicotiana benthamiana
  Promoter: CaMV 35S
  Tag / fusion protein: HA (C terminal on insert)
  Cloning method: Gibson Cloning
Terms and licenses: Academic/Nonprofit Terms; Industry Terms: Not Available to Industry
How to cite: pGWB14-LYX152 was a gift from Silin Zhong (Addgene plasmid # 126370 ; http://n2t.net/addgene:126370 ; RRID:Addgene_126370)
