>Addgene plasmid #126370 | pGWB14-LYX152 | depositor partial sequence | sequence record 241644 | Niben101Scf05188g03027.1
ATGTCGACTTCAGCAGAAGGTAACGGAGCTATAATTGATCCTCATCAAAGGCAGCAACAGCAAAATCCTT
CGGGGGGCGGCGGTACAAACGGCGCTTTAATAGTGAAAAAGCCGCCAGTAAAAGACCGTCATAGCAAAGT
TGACGGTAGAGGAAGGCGTATAAGGATGCCGATTGTATGTGCAGCTAGGGTTTTTCAGCTCACCCGTGAA
CTAGGTCACAAGTCTGATGGCCAAACTATTGAATGGTTGCTTCGTCAAGCCGAGCCGTCAATTATAGCTG
CAACTGGTACTGGTACAATACCAACTAGTTTCTCTACTGTATCCGTTTCAGTACGAAGCTCATCGTCATC
GATATTAACTTCATGCATTTCGGCTCCGCTTGATCATAAGCAGCCGCCATCATCACAGCCGTTGATTTCT
CCTGCTCCGTTTATACTCGGGAAACGCCTCCGGCCTGATGATGAGACCATTGAAAACGGGCATAAGGAGG
ATGTGGGACGTGCAGCTACGGTTGTGGGTCCCACGTCCGGATTCTGTGCTGTTCCAGCTCGGCCAGATTT
TGGCCAAGTTTGGAGCTTTGCTGCGGCGCCACCAGAAATGATGGTGCCAACATCAGCAGCGTTAAGTTTG
CAGAGTTCAAGATTCTTTCAGCAGCAAATGGGAGAGGCTTCAGCAGCTAGAGTGGGGAATTATTTACCCA
TGACTCAAGGACACCTCAATTTGCTGGCTTCTTTATCAGGTCCGCCACAACCTTCTTCTGGTAGAAGAGA
CGACGACGGACGC
